Addgene plasmid #112015: BATF-GFP HDRT Source (pTR 146)
Purpose: DNA sequence source for amplifying an HDR template to tag endogenous human BATF gene with GFP
Depositing lab: Alexander Marson. Depositing organization: University of California, San Francisco (UCSF). Publication: Reprogramming human T cell function and specificity with non-viral genome targeting. Roth TL, Puig-Saus C, Yu R, Shifrut E, Carnevale J, Li PJ, Hiatt J, Saco J, Krystofinski P, Li H, Tobin V, Nguyen DN, Lee MR, Putnam AL, Ferris AL, Chen JW, Schickel JN, Pellerin L, Carmody D, Alkorta-Aranburu G, Del Gaudio D, Matsumoto H, Morell M, Mao Y, Cho M, Quadros RM, Gurumurthy CB, Smith B, Haugwitz M, Hughes SH, Weissman JS, Schumann K, Esensten JH, May AP, Ashworth A, Kupfer GM, Greeley SAW, Bacchetta R, Meffre E, Roncarolo MG, Romberg N, Herold KC, Ribas A, Leonetti MD, Marson A. Nature. 2018 Jul 11. pii: 10.1038/s41586-018-0326-5. doi: 10.1038/s41586-018-0326-5. PubMed 29995861.
Backbone
  Vector backbone: pUC19
  Backbone size w/o insert (bp): 2686
  Vector type: CRISPR, Synthetic Biology
Growth in bacteria
  Bacterial resistance: Ampicillin, 100 μg/mL
  Growth temperature: 37°C
  Growth strain: DH5alpha
  Copy number: High Copy
Gene/Insert
  Gene/Insert name: BATF-GFP HDRT
  Species: H. sapiens (human)
  Insert size (bp): 1325
  Entrez Gene: BATF (a.k.a. B-ATF, BATF1, SFA-2, SFA2)
  Cloning method: Gibson Cloning
Terms and licenses: Academic/Nonprofit Terms; Industry Terms: Not Available to Industry
Depositor comments: gRNA sequence that can be used with this DNA template: GCTGTCGGAGCTGTGAGGCA
How to cite: BATF-GFP HDRT Source (pTR 146) was a gift from Alexander Marson (Addgene plasmid # 112015 ; http://n2t.net/addgene:112015 ; RRID:Addgene_112015)
