[The description below was written by a language model from this plasmid's Addgene catalogue record and pLannotate feature annotations shown in this document.]
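Description:
BATF-GFP HDRT Source (pTR 146) is a pUC19-based cloning plasmid that serves as a DNA source from which a homology-directed repair template (HDRT) can be amplified, rather than as an expression vector. It is maintained in E. coli at high copy through the ColE1/pUC origin and is selected with ampicillin via the β-lactamase gene and its native promoter. The remaining annotated backbone features are pUC19 remnants: the lac promoter, operator and CAP site, fragments of lacZα, lacI, bom and rop, and a partial multiple cloning site. The lacZα/MCS region is interrupted by the insert, which was introduced by Gibson assembly.

The catalogued insert is a roughly 1.3 kb human-derived cassette designed to tag the endogenous BATF gene, which encodes an AP-1 family transcription factor involved in differentiation of immune lineages such as Th17 and follicular helper T cells. The feature table identifies a superfolder GFP coding sequence followed closely, on the same strand, by a short fragment of BATF coding sequence. This arrangement suggests that GFP is placed just upstream of BATF coding sequence, although the record does not explicitly state which terminus is tagged. The unannotated stretches flanking these features presumably contain the BATF genomic homology arms, but they are not annotated. No eukaryotic promoter is annotated, which fits a knock-in design in which the fusion is expressed from the native locus.

In use, the template is amplified from the plasmid and delivered with a CRISPR nuclease and a BATF-targeting guide RNA; the depositor notes a compatible guide. The associated work concerns non-viral genome targeting in human T cells.
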