Features (pLannotate 1.2.2; 13 found; start..end, strand, type, name):
    137..236     +  misc_feature   bom (fragment): basis of mobility region from pBR322
    242..399     -  CDS            lacZα (fragment): LacZα fragment of β-galactosidase; lacZ fragment
    881..1567    +  CDS            Superfolder GFP: Superfolder GFP is a basic (constitutively fluorescent) green fluorescent protein published in 2005, derived from Aequorea victoria. It is reported to be a very rapidly-maturing weak dimer.
   1589..1648    +  CDS            BATF (fragment): BATF_HUMAN - Experimental evidence at protein level: Swiss-Prot protein existence level 1. AP-1 family transcription factor that controls the differentiation of lineage-specific cells in the immune system: specifically mediates the differentiation of T-helper 17 cells (Th17), follicular T-helper cells (TfH), CD8(+) dendritic cells and class- switch recombination (CSR) in B-cells. Acts via the formation of a heterodimer with JUNB that recognizes and binds DNA sequence 5'- TGA[CG]TCA-3'. The BATF-JUNB heterodimer also forms a complex with IRF4 (or IRF8) in immune cells, leading to recognition of
   2019..2051    +  misc_feature   MCS (fragment): pUC18/19 multiple cloning site
   2088..2104    -  protein_bind   lac operator: The lac repressor binds to the lac operator to inhibit transcription in E. coli. This inhibition can be relieved by adding lactose or isopropyl-β-D-thiogalactopyranoside (IPTG). lac repressor encoded by lacI
   2112..2142    -  promoter       lac promoter: promoter for the E. coli lac operon
   2157..2178    -  protein_bind   CAP binding site: CAP binding activates transcription in the presence of cAMP. E. coli catabolite activator protein
   2191..2283    -  CDS            lacI (fragment): lac repressor; lacI; The lac repressor binds to the lac operator to inhibit transcription in E. coli. This inhibition can be relieved by adding lactose or isopropyl-β-D-thiogalactopyranoside (IPTG).
   2466..3054    -  rep_origin     ori: high-copy-number ColE1/pMB1/pBR322/pUC origin of replication
   3225..4085    -  CDS            AmpR: β-lactamase; bla; confers resistance to ampicillin, carbenicillin, and related antibiotics
   4086..4190    -  promoter       AmpR promoter: bla
   4285..35      +  CDS            rop (fragment) (across the origin): Rop protein, which maintains plasmids at low copy number; rop
>Addgene plasmid #112015 | BATF-GFP HDRT Source (pTR 146) | depositor full sequence | sequence record 210643 | BATF-GFP HDRT Source (pTR 146) sequence 4285 bps
TCGCGCGTTTCGGTGATGACGGTGAAAACCTCTGACACATGCAGCTCCCGGAGACGGTCACAGCTTGTCT
GTAAGCGGATGCCGGGAGCAGACAAGCCCGTCAGGGCGCGTCAGCGGGTGTTGGCGGGTGTCGGGGCTGG
CTTAACTATGCGGCATCAGAGCAGATTGTACTGAGAGTGCACCATATGCGGTGTGAAATACCGCACAGAT
GCGTAAGGAGAAAATACCGCATCAGGCGCCATTCGCCATTCAGGCTGCGCAACTGTTGGGAAGGGCGATC
GGTGCGGGCCTCTTCGCTATTACGCCAGCTGGCGAAAGGGGGATGTGCTGCAAGGCGATTAAGTTGGGTA
ACGCCAGGGTTTTCCCAGTCACGACGTTGTAAAACGACGGCCAGTGAATTCGAGCTCGGTACCCGGGGAC
TGGGCTGTTTTTCTCTTTTATCTTCATCAATTGAAGAGGGCTGCTGTGTCTTTCAAACTGTCGGAAGGTA
TCTGTATTTTTTTTTCTTTCACATAATTCTGTAGGTCTTTTCCCAGATATGTATTTTTCTCTCTAACTTC
TAACTCGCTGAAGTTTCCGCCCATGTGACTTCCAGCGTGAGTTACCAGAAACCACAAGAGAGAGAGAGAG
CGTGCAAGCCCCAAAGCGAGCGACATGTCCCTTTGGGGAGCAGTCCCTCTGCACCCCAGAGTGAGGAGGA
CGCAGGGGTCAGAGGTGGCTACAGGGCAGGCAGAGGAGGCACCTGTAGGGGGTGGTGGGCTGGTGGCCCA
GGAGAAGTCAGGAAGGGAGCCCAGCTGGTGACAAGAGAGCCCAGAGGTGCCTGGGGCTGAGTGTGAGAGC
CCGGAAGATTTCAGCCATGGGATCGGGTGGGACTAGTGGCAGCAAGGGCGAGGAGCTGTTCACCGGGGTG
GTGCCCATCCTGGTCGAGCTGGACGGCGACGTAAACGGCCACAAGTTCAGCGTGCGCGGCGAGGGCGAGG
GCGATGCCACCAACGGCAAGCTGACCCTGAAGTTCATCTGCACCACCGGCAAGCTGCCCGTGCCCTGGCC
CACCCTCGTGACCACCCTGACCTACGGCGTGCAGTGCTTCAGCCGCTACCCCGACCACATGAAGCGCCAC
GACTTCTTCAAGTCCGCCATGCCCGAAGGCTACGTCCAGGAGCGCACCATCAGCTTCAAGGACGACGGCA
CCTACAAGACCCGCGCCGAGGTGAAGTTCGAGGGCGACACCCTGGTGAACCGCATCGAGCTGAAGGGCAT
CGACTTCAAGGAGGACGGCAACATCCTGGGGCACAAGCTGGAGTACAACTTCAACAGCCACAACGTCTAT
ATCACCGCCGACAAGCAGAAGAACGGCATCAAGGCCAACTTCAAGATCCGCCACAACGTGGAGGACGGCA
GCGTGCAGCTCGCCGACCACTACCAGCAGAACACCCCCATCGGCGACGGCCCCGTGCTGCTGCCCGACAA
CCACTACCTGAGCACCCAGTCCGTGCTGAGCAAAGACCCCAACGAGAAGCGCGATCACATGGTCCTGCTG
GAGTTCGTGACCGCCGCCGGGATCACTGGAACCGGTGCTGGAAGTGGTCCTCACAGCTCCGACAGCAGTG
ACTCCAGCTTCAGCCGCTCTCCTCCCCCTGGCAAACAGGTAGAGTCCTCCTTTTTCTCTCTCCTACCTTC
TGATTCTCCTGGGGGATGGAAAGAGAGCCAGGCTTCCTTGTCCTGCCCAGGGAGCTGAGGATGGAGGAAG
TGGCTCGTTGCACGGGCACTCTGTTAGACTTAGGACATGGAATTTGCTACTAAGCTGTGCATATTGGCAG
AGATCCTCATCCTTCCACCCATTCTGCCAAAGCCCCTTTTTCTCTCCATTTTCCAAGGCTGCCTATCACC
TCTGCCTCACTGGGGTTGCCACCCTAAAAAGCTTTCTAGGAAGCAAAGAGGAGGATGAACATCAAAGAAT
GCAGAGAAAAGAGTCTACTGTTCTCCAAGGCTGTAGAAAAGTGAGAGGAGTTTTCAAGTCCTCTAGAGTC
GACCTGCAGGCATGCAAGCTTGGCGTAATCATGGTCATAGCTGTTTCCTGTGTGAAATTGTTATCCGCTC
ACAATTCCACACAACATACGAGCCGGAAGCATAAAGTGTAAAGCCTGGGGTGCCTAATGAGTGAGCTAAC
TCACATTAATTGCGTTGCGCTCACTGCCCGCTTTCCAGTCGGGAAACCTGTCGTGCCAGCTGCATTAATG
AATCGGCCAACGCGCGGGGAGAGGCGGTTTGCGTATTGGGCGCTCTTCCGCTTCCTCGCTCACTGACTCG
CTGCGCTCGGTCGTTCGGCTGCGGCGAGCGGTATCAGCTCACTCAAAGGCGGTAATACGGTTATCCACAG
AATCAGGGGATAACGCAGGAAAGAACATGTGAGCAAAAGGCCAGCAAAAGGCCAGGAACCGTAAAAAGGC
CGCGTTGCTGGCGTTTTTCCATAGGCTCCGCCCCCCTGACGAGCATCACAAAAATCGACGCTCAAGTCAG
AGGTGGCGAAACCCGACAGGACTATAAAGATACCAGGCGTTTCCCCCTGGAAGCTCCCTCGTGCGCTCTC
CTGTTCCGACCCTGCCGCTTACCGGATACCTGTCCGCCTTTCTCCCTTCGGGAAGCGTGGCGCTTTCTCA
TAGCTCACGCTGTAGGTATCTCAGTTCGGTGTAGGTCGTTCGCTCCAAGCTGGGCTGTGTGCACGAACCC
CCCGTTCAGCCCGACCGCTGCGCCTTATCCGGTAACTATCGTCTTGAGTCCAACCCGGTAAGACACGACT
TATCGCCACTGGCAGCAGCCACTGGTAACAGGATTAGCAGAGCGAGGTATGTAGGCGGTGCTACAGAGTT
CTTGAAGTGGTGGCCTAACTACGGCTACACTAGAAGGACAGTATTTGGTATCTGCGCTCTGCTGAAGCCA
GTTACCTTCGGAAAAAGAGTTGGTAGCTCTTGATCCGGCAAACAAACCACCGCTGGTAGCGGTGGTTTTT
TTGTTTGCAAGCAGCAGATTACGCGCAGAAAAAAAGGATCTCAAGAAGATCCTTTGATCTTTTCTACGGG
GTCTGACGCTCAGTGGAACGAAAACTCACGTTAAGGGATTTTGGTCATGAGATTATCAAAAAGGATCTTC
ACCTAGATCCTTTTAAATTAAAAATGAAGTTTTAAATCAATCTAAAGTATATATGAGTAAACTTGGTCTG
ACAGTTACCAATGCTTAATCAGTGAGGCACCTATCTCAGCGATCTGTCTATTTCGTTCATCCATAGTTGC
CTGACTCCCCGTCGTGTAGATAACTACGATACGGGAGGGCTTACCATCTGGCCCCAGTGCTGCAATGATA
CCGCGAGACCCACGCTCACCGGCTCCAGATTTATCAGCAATAAACCAGCCAGCCGGAAGGGCCGAGCGCA
GAAGTGGTCCTGCAACTTTATCCGCCTCCATCCAGTCTATTAATTGTTGCCGGGAAGCTAGAGTAAGTAG
TTCGCCAGTTAATAGTTTGCGCAACGTTGTTGCCATTGCTACAGGCATCGTGGTGTCACGCTCGTCGTTT
GGTATGGCTTCATTCAGCTCCGGTTCCCAACGATCAAGGCGAGTTACATGATCCCCCATGTTGTGCAAAA
AAGCGGTTAGCTCCTTCGGTCCTCCGATCGTTGTCAGAAGTAAGTTGGCCGCAGTGTTATCACTCATGGT
TATGGCAGCACTGCATAATTCTCTTACTGTCATGCCATCCGTAAGATGCTTTTCTGTGACTGGTGAGTAC
TCAACCAAGTCATTCTGAGAATAGTGTATGCGGCGACCGAGTTGCTCTTGCCCGGCGTCAATACGGGATA
ATACCGCGCCACATAGCAGAACTTTAAAAGTGCTCATCATTGGAAAACGTTCTTCGGGGCGAAAACTCTC
AAGGATCTTACCGCTGTTGAGATCCAGTTCGATGTAACCCACTCGTGCACCCAACTGATCTTCAGCATCT
TTTACTTTCACCAGCGTTTCTGGGTGAGCAAAAACAGGAAGGCAAAATGCCGCAAAAAAGGGAATAAGGG
CGACACGGAAATGTTGAATACTCATACTCTTCCTTTTTCAATATTATTGAAGCATTTATCAGGGTTATTG
TCTCATGAGCGGATACATATTTGAATGTATTTAGAAAAATAAACAAATAGGGGTTCCGCGCACATTTCCC
CGAAAAGTGCCACCTGACGTCTAAGAAACCATTATTATCATGACATTAACCTATAAAAATAGGCGTATCA
CGAGGCCCTTTCGTC
