Features (pLannotate 1.2.2; 13 found; start..end, strand, type, name):
    137..236     +  misc_feature   bom (fragment): basis of mobility region from pBR322
    242..399     -  CDS            lacZα (fragment): LacZα fragment of β-galactosidase; lacZ fragment
    881..1567    +  CDS            Superfolder GFP: Superfolder GFP is a basic (constitutively fluorescent) green fluorescent protein published in 2005, derived from Aequorea victoria. It is reported to be a very rapidly-maturing weak dimer.
   1589..1648    +  CDS            BATF (fragment): BATF_HUMAN - Experimental evidence at protein level: Swiss-Prot protein existence level 1. AP-1 family transcription factor that controls the differentiation of lineage-specific cells in the immune system: specifically mediates the differentiation of T-helper 17 cells (Th17), follicular T-helper cells (TfH), CD8(+) dendritic cells and class- switch recombination (CSR) in B-cells. Acts via the formation of a heterodimer with JUNB that recognizes and binds DNA sequence 5'- TGA[CG]TCA-3'. The BATF-JUNB heterodimer also forms a complex with IRF4 (or IRF8) in immune cells, leading to recognition of
   2019..2051    +  misc_feature   MCS (fragment): pUC18/19 multiple cloning site
   2088..2104    -  protein_bind   lac operator: The lac repressor binds to the lac operator to inhibit transcription in E. coli. This inhibition can be relieved by adding lactose or isopropyl-β-D-thiogalactopyranoside (IPTG). lac repressor encoded by lacI
   2112..2142    -  promoter       lac promoter: promoter for the E. coli lac operon
   2157..2178    -  protein_bind   CAP binding site: CAP binding activates transcription in the presence of cAMP. E. coli catabolite activator protein
   2191..2283    -  CDS            lacI (fragment): lac repressor; lacI; The lac repressor binds to the lac operator to inhibit transcription in E. coli. This inhibition can be relieved by adding lactose or isopropyl-β-D-thiogalactopyranoside (IPTG).
   2466..3054    -  rep_origin     ori: high-copy-number ColE1/pMB1/pBR322/pUC origin of replication
   3225..4085    -  CDS            AmpR: β-lactamase; bla; confers resistance to ampicillin, carbenicillin, and related antibiotics
   4086..4190    -  promoter       AmpR promoter: bla
   4285..35      +  CDS            rop (fragment) (across the origin): Rop protein, which maintains plasmids at low copy number; rop
>Addgene plasmid #112015 | BATF-GFP HDRT Source (pTR 146) | addgene full sequence | sequence record 219886 | Addgene NGS Result
TCGCGCGTTTCGGTGATGACGGTGAAAACCTCTGACACATGCAGCTCCCGGAGACGGTCACAGCTTGTCT
GTAAGCGGATGCCGGGAGCAGACAAGCCCGTCAGGGCGCGTCAGCGGGTGTTGGCGGGTGTCGGGGCTGG
CTTAACTATGCGGCATCAGAGCAGATTGTACTGAGAGTGCACCATATGCGGTGTGAAATACCGCACAGAT
GCGTAAGGAGAAAATACCGCATCAGGCGCCATTCGCCATTCAGGCTGCGCAACTGTTGGGAAGGGCGATC
GGTGCGGGCCTCTTCGCTATTACGCCAGCTGGCGAAAGGGGGATGTGCTGCAAGGCGATTAAGTTGGGTA
ACGCCAGGGTTTTCCCAGTCACGACGTTGTAAAACGACGGCCAGTGAATTCGAGCTCGGTACCCGGGGAC
TGGGCTGTTTTTCTCTTTTATCTTCATCAATTGAAGAGGGCTGCTGTGTCTTTCAAACTGTCGGAAGGTA
TCTGTATTTTTTTTTCTTTCACATAATTCTGTAGGTCTTTTCCCAGATATGTATTTTTCTCTCTAACTTC
TAACTCGCTGAAGTTTCCGCCCATGTGACTTCCAGCGTGAGTTACCAGAAACCACAAGAGAGAGAGAGAG
CGTGCAAGCCCCAAAGCGAGCGACATGTCCCTTTGGGGAGCAGTCCCTCTGCACCCCAGAGTGAGGAGGA
CGCAGGGGTCAGAGGTGGCTACAGGGCAGGCAGAGGAGGCACCTGTAGGGGGTGGTGGGCTGGTGGCCCA
GGAGAAGTCAGGAAGGGAGCCCAGCTGGTGACAAGAGAGCCCAGAGGTGCCTGGGGCTGAGTGTGAGAGC
CCGGAAGATTTCAGCCATGGGATCGGGTGGGACTAGTGGCAGCAAGGGCGAGGAGCTGTTCACCGGGGTG
GTGCCCATCCTGGTCGAGCTGGACGGCGACGTAAACGGCCACAAGTTCAGCGTGCGCGGCGAGGGCGAGG
GCGATGCCACCAACGGCAAGCTGACCCTGAAGTTCATCTGCACCACCGGCAAGCTGCCCGTGCCCTGGCC
CACCCTCGTGACCACCCTGACCTACGGCGTGCAGTGCTTCAGCCGCTACCCCGACCACATGAAGCGCCAC
GACTTCTTCAAGTCCGCCATGCCCGAAGGCTACGTCCAGGAGCGCACCATCAGCTTCAAGGACGACGGCA
CCTACAAGACCCGCGCCGAGGTGAAGTTCGAGGGCGACACCCTGGTGAACCGCATCGAGCTGAAGGGCAT
CGACTTCAAGGAGGACGGCAACATCCTGGGGCACAAGCTGGAGTACAACTTCAACAGCCACAACGTCTAT
ATCACCGCCGACAAGCAGAAGAACGGCATCAAGGCCAACTTCAAGATCCGCCACAACGTGGAGGACGGCA
GCGTGCAGCTCGCCGACCACTACCAGCAGAACACCCCCATCGGCGACGGCCCCGTGCTGCTGCCCGACAA
CCACTACCTGAGCACCCAGTCCGTGCTGAGCAAAGACCCCAACGAGAAGCGCGATCACATGGTCCTGCTG
GAGTTCGTGACCGCCGCCGGGATCACTGGAACCGGTGCTGGAAGTGGTCCTCACAGCTCCGACAGCAGTG
ACTCCAGCTTCAGCCGCTCTCCTCCCCCTGGCAAACAGGTAGAGTCCTCCTTTTTCTCTCTCCTACCTTC
TGATTCTCCTGGGGGATGGAAAGAGAGCCAGGCTTCCTTGTCCTGCCCAGGGAGCTGAGGATGGAGGAAG
TGGCTCGTTGCACGGGCACTCTGTTAGACTTAGGACATGGAATTTGCTACTAAGCTGTGCATATTGGCAG
AGATCCTCATCCTTCCACCCATTCTGCCAAAGCCCCTTTTTCTCTCCATTTTCCAAGGCTGCCTATCACC
TCTGCCTCACTGGGGTTGCCACCCTAAAAAGCTTTCTAGGAAGCAAAGAGGAGGATGAACATCAAAGAAT
GCAGAGAAAAGAGTCTACTGTTCTCCAAGGCTGTAGAAAAGTGAGAGGAGTTTTCAAGTCCTCTAGAGTC
GACCTGCAGGCATGCAAGCTTGGCGTAATCATGGTCATAGCTGTTTCCTGTGTGAAATTGTTATCCGCTC
ACAATTCCACACAACATACGAGCCGGAAGCATAAAGTGTAAAGCCTGGGGTGCCTAATGAGTGAGCTAAC
TCACATTAATTGCGTTGCGCTCACTGCCCGCTTTCCAGTCGGGAAACCTGTCGTGCCAGCTGCATTAATG
AATCGGCCAACGCGCGGGGAGAGGCGGTTTGCGTATTGGGCGCTCTTCCGCTTCCTCGCTCACTGACTCG
CTGCGCTCGGTCGTTCGGCTGCGGCGAGCGGTATCAGCTCACTCAAAGGCGGTAATACGGTTATCCACAG
AATCAGGGGATAACGCAGGAAAGAACATGTGAGCAAAAGGCCAGCAAAAGGCCAGGAACCGTAAAAAGGC
CGCGTTGCTGGCGTTTTTCCATAGGCTCCGCCCCCCTGACGAGCATCACAAAAATCGACGCTCAAGTCAG
AGGTGGCGAAACCCGACAGGACTATAAAGATACCAGGCGTTTCCCCCTGGAAGCTCCCTCGTGCGCTCTC
CTGTTCCGACCCTGCCGCTTACCGGATACCTGTCCGCCTTTCTCCCTTCGGGAAGCGTGGCGCTTTCTCA
TAGCTCACGCTGTAGGTATCTCAGTTCGGTGTAGGTCGTTCGCTCCAAGCTGGGCTGTGTGCACGAACCC
CCCGTTCAGCCCGACCGCTGCGCCTTATCCGGTAACTATCGTCTTGAGTCCAACCCGGTAAGACACGACT
TATCGCCACTGGCAGCAGCCACTGGTAACAGGATTAGCAGAGCGAGGTATGTAGGCGGTGCTACAGAGTT
CTTGAAGTGGTGGCCTAACTACGGCTACACTAGAAGAACAGTATTTGGTATCTGCGCTCTGCTGAAGCCA
GTTACCTTCGGAAAAAGAGTTGGTAGCTCTTGATCCGGCAAACAAACCACCGCTGGTAGCGGTGGTTTTT
TTGTTTGCAAGCAGCAGATTACGCGCAGAAAAAAAGGATCTCAAGAAGATCCTTTGATCTTTTCTACGGG
GTCTGACGCTCAGTGGAACGAAAACTCACGTTAAGGGATTTTGGTCATGAGATTATCAAAAAGGATCTTC
ACCTAGATCCTTTTAAATTAAAAATGAAGTTTTAAATCAATCTAAAGTATATATGAGTAAACTTGGTCTG
ACAGTTACCAATGCTTAATCAGTGAGGCACCTATCTCAGCGATCTGTCTATTTCGTTCATCCATAGTTGC
CTGACTCCCCGTCGTGTAGATAACTACGATACGGGAGGGCTTACCATCTGGCCCCAGTGCTGCAATGATA
CCGCGAGACCCACGCTCACCGGCTCCAGATTTATCAGCAATAAACCAGCCAGCCGGAAGGGCCGAGCGCA
GAAGTGGTCCTGCAACTTTATCCGCCTCCATCCAGTCTATTAATTGTTGCCGGGAAGCTAGAGTAAGTAG
TTCGCCAGTTAATAGTTTGCGCAACGTTGTTGCCATTGCTACAGGCATCGTGGTGTCACGCTCGTCGTTT
GGTATGGCTTCATTCAGCTCCGGTTCCCAACGATCAAGGCGAGTTACATGATCCCCCATGTTGTGCAAAA
AAGCGGTTAGCTCCTTCGGTCCTCCGATCGTTGTCAGAAGTAAGTTGGCCGCAGTGTTATCACTCATGGT
TATGGCAGCACTGCATAATTCTCTTACTGTCATGCCATCCGTAAGATGCTTTTCTGTGACTGGTGAGTAC
TCAACCAAGTCATTCTGAGAATAGTGTATGCGGCGACCGAGTTGCTCTTGCCCGGCGTCAATACGGGATA
ATACCGCGCCACATAGCAGAACTTTAAAAGTGCTCATCATTGGAAAACGTTCTTCGGGGCGAAAACTCTC
AAGGATCTTACCGCTGTTGAGATCCAGTTCGATGTAACCCACTCGTGCACCCAACTGATCTTCAGCATCT
TTTACTTTCACCAGCGTTTCTGGGTGAGCAAAAACAGGAAGGCAAAATGCCGCAAAAAAGGGAATAAGGG
CGACACGGAAATGTTGAATACTCATACTCTTCCTTTTTCAATATTATTGAAGCATTTATCAGGGTTATTG
TCTCATGAGCGGATACATATTTGAATGTATTTAGAAAAATAAACAAATAGGGGTTCCGCGCACATTTCCC
CGAAAAGTGCCACCTGACGTCTAAGAAACCATTATTATCATGACATTAACCTATAAAAATAGGCGTATCA
CGAGGCCCTTTCGTC
